>Addgene plasmid #45131 | pET29b_Qcat3 | depositor full sequence | sequence record 62787 | pET29b_Qcat3 sequence 7362 bps
TGGCGAATGGG
[124 nt withheld, positions 12-135]
C
[91 nt withheld, positions 137-227]
A
[49 nt withheld, positions 229-277]
CCTTTGACGTTGGAGTCCACGTTCTTT
[37 nt withheld, positions 305-341]
ACCCTATCTCGGTCTATTCTTTTGATTTATAAGGGATTTTGCCGATTTCGGCCTATTGGTTAAAAAATGA
GCTGATTTAACAAAAATTTAACGCGAATTTTAACAAAATATTAACGTTTACAATTTCAGGTGGCACTTTT
CGGGGAAATGTGCGCGGAACCCCTATTTGTTTATTTTTCTAAATACATTCAAATATGTATCCGCTCATGA
ATTAATTCTTAGAAAAACTCATCGAGCATCAAATGAAACTGCAATTTATTCATATCAGGATTATCAATAC
CATATTTTTGAAAAAGCCGTTTCTGTAATGAAGGAGAAAACTCACCGAGGCAGTTCCATAGGATGGCAAG
ATCCTGGTATCGGTCTGCGATTCCGACTCGTCCAACATCAATACAACCTATTAATTTCCCCTCGTCAAAA
ATAAGGTTATCAAGTGAGAAATCACCATGAGTGACGACTGAATCCGGTGAGAATGGCAAAAGTTTATGCA
TTTCTTTCCAGACTTGTTCAACAGGCCAGCCATTACGCTCGTCATCAAAATCACTCGCATCAACCAAACC
GTTATTCATTCGTGATTGCGCCTGAGCGAGACGAAATACGCGATCGCTGTTAAAAGGACAATTACAAACA
GGAATCGAATGCAACCGGCGCAGGAACACTGCCAGCGCATCAACAATATTTTCACCTGAATCAGGATATT
CTTCTAATACCTGGAATGCTGTTTTCCCGGGGATCGCAGTGGTGAGTAACCATGCATCATCAGGAGTACG
GATAAAATGCTTGATGGTCGGAAGAGGCATAAATTCCGTCAGCCAGTTTAGTCTGACCATCTCATCTGTA
ACATCATTGGCAACGCTACCTTTGCCATGTTTCAGAAACAACTCTGGCGCATCGGGCTTCCCATACAATC
GATAGATTGTCGCACCTGATTGCCCGACATTATCGCGAGCCCATTTATACCCATATAAATCAGCATCCAT
GTTGGAATTTAATCGCGGCCTAGAGCAAGACGTTTCCCGTTGAATATGGCTCATAACACCCCTTGTATTA
CTGTTTATGTAAGCAGACAGTTTTATTGTTCATGACCAAAATCCCTTAACGTGAGTTTTCGTTCCACTGA
GCGTCAGACCCCGTAGAAAAGATCAAAGGATCTTCTTGAGATCCTTTTTTTCTGCGCGTAATCTGCTGCT
TGCAAACAAAAAAACCACCGCTACCAGCGGTGGTTTGTTTGCCGGATCAAGAGCTACCAACTCTTTTTCC
GAAGGTAACTGGCTTCAGCAGAGCGCAGATACCAAATACTGTCCTTCTAGTGTAGCCGTAGTTAGGCCAC
CACTTCAAGAACTCTGTAGCACCGCCTACATACCTCGCTCTGCTAATCCTGTTACCAGTGGCTGCTGCCA
GTGGCGATAAGTCGTGTCTTACCGGGTTGGACTCAAGACGATAGTTACCGGATAAGGCGCAGCGGTCGGG
CTGAACGGGGGGTTCGTGCACACAGCCCAGCTTGGAGCGAACGACCTACACCGAACTGAGATACCTACAG
CGTGAGCTATGAGAAAGCGCCACGCTTCCCGAAGGGAGAAAGGCGGACAGGTATCCGGTAAGCGGCAGGG
TCGGAACAGGAGAGCGCACGAGGGAGCTTCCAGGGGGAAACGCCTGGTATCTTTATAGTCCTGTCGGGTT
TCGCCACCTCTGACTTGAGCGTCGATTTTTGTGATGCTCGTCAGGGGGGCGGAGCCTATGGAAAAACGCC
AGCAACGCGGCCTTTTTACGGTTCCTGGCCTTTTGCTGGCCTTTTGCTCACATGTTCTTTCCTGCGTTAT
CCCCTGATTCTGTGGATAACCGTATTACCGCCTTTGAGTGAGCTGATACCGCTCGCCGCAGCCGAACGAC
CGAGCGCAGCGAGTCAGTGAGCGAGGAAGCGGAAGAGCGCCTGATGCGGTATTTTCTCCTTACGCATCTG
TGCGGTATTTCACACCGCATATATGGTGCACTCTCAGTACAATCTGCTCTGATGCCGCATAGTTAAGCCA
GTATACACTCCGCTATCGCTACGTGACTGGGTCATGGCTGCGCCCCGACACCCGCCAACACCCGCTGACG
CGCCCTGACGGGCTTGTCTGCTCCCGGCATCCGCTTACAGACAAGCTGTGACCGTCTCCGGGAGCTGCAT
GTGTCAGAGGTTTTCACCGTCATCACCGAAACGCGCGAGGCAGCTGCGGTAAAGCTCATCAGCGTGGTCG
TGAAGCGATTCACAGATGTCTGCCTGTTCATCCGCGTCCAGCTCGTTGAGTTTCTCCAGAAGCGTTAATG
TCTGGCTTCTGATAAAGCGGGCCATGTTAAGGGCGGTTTTTTCCTGTTTGGTCACTGATGCCTCCGTGTA
AGGGGGATTTCTGTTCATGGGGGTAATGATACCGATGAAACGAGAGAGGATGCTCACGATACGGGTTACT
GATGATGAACATGCCCGGTTACTGGAACGTTGTGAGGGTAAACAACTGGCGGTATGGATGCGGCGGGACC
AGAGAAAAATCACTCAGGGTCAATGCCAGCGCTTCGTTAATACAGATGTAGGTGTTCCACAGGGTAGCCA
GCAGCATCCTGCGATGCAGATCCGGAACATAATGGTGCAGGGCGCTGACTTCCGCGTTTCCAGACTTTAC
GAAACACGGAAACCGAAGACCATTCATGTTGTTGCTCAGGTCGCAGACGTTTTGCAGCAGCAGTCGCTTC
ACGTTCGCTCGCGTATCGGTGATTCATTCTGCTAACCAGTAAGGCAACCCCGCCAGCCTAGCCGGGTCCT
CAACGACAGGAGCACGATCATGCGCACCCGTGGGGCCGCCATGCCGGCGATAATGGCCTGCTTCTCGCCG
AAACGTTTGGTGGCGGGACCAGTGACGAAGGCTTGAGCGAGGGCGTGCAAGATTCCGAATACCGCAAGCG
ACAGGCCGATCATCGTCGCGCTCCAGCGAAAGCGGTCCTCGCCGAAAATGACCCAGAGCGCTGCCGGCAC
CTGTCCTACGAGTTGCATGATAAAGAAGACAGTCATAAGTGCGGCGACGATAGTCATGCCCCGCGCCCAC
CGGAAGGAGCTGACTGGGTTGAAGGCTCTCAAGGGCATCGGTCGAGATCCCGGTGCCTAATGAGTGAGCT
AACTTACATTAATTGCGTTGCGCTCACTGCCCGCTTTCCAGTCGGGAAACCTGTCGTGCCAGCTGCATTA
ATGAATCGGCCAACGCGCGGGGAGAGGCGGTTTGCGTATTGGGCGCCAGGGTGGTTTTTCTTTTCACCAG
TGAGACGGGCAACAGCTGATTGCCCTTCACCGCCTGGCCCTGAGAGAGTTGCAGCAAGCGGTCCACGCTG
GTTTGCCCCAGCAGGCGAAAATCCTGTTTGATGGTGGTTAACGGCGGGATATAACATGAGCTGTCTTCGG
TATCGTCGTATCCCACTACCGAGATGTCCGCACCAACGCGCAGCCCGGACTCGGTAATGGCGCGCATTGC
GCCCAGCGCCATCTGATCGTTGGCAACCAGCATCGCAGTGGGAACGATGCCCTCATTCAGCATTTGCATG
GTTTGTTGAAAACCGGACATGGCACTCCAGTCGCCTTCCCGTTCCGCTATCGGCTGAATTTGATTGCGAG
TGAGATATTTATGCCAGCCAGCCAGACGCAGACGCGCCGAGACAGAACTTAATGGGCCCGCTAACAGCGC
GATTTGCTGGTGACCCAATGCGACCAGATGCTCCACGCCCAGTCGCGTACCGTCTTCATGGGAGAAAATA
ATACTGTTGATGGGTGTCTGGTCAGAGACATCAAGAAATAACGCCGGAACATTAGTGCAGGCAGCTTCCA
CAGCAATGGCATCCTGGTCATCCAGCGGATAGTTAATGATCAGCCCACTGACGCGTTGCGCGAGAAGATT
GTGCACCGCCGCTTTACAGGCTTCGACGCCGCTTCGTTCTACCATCGACACCACCACGCTGGCACCCAGT
TGATCGGCGCGAGATTTAATCGCCGCGACAATTTGCGACGGCGCGTGCAGGGCCAGACTGGAGGTGGCAA
CGCCAATCAGCAACGACTGTTTGCCCGCCAGTTGTTGTGCCACGCGGTTGGGAATGTAATTCAGCTCCGC
CATCGCCGCTTCCACTTTTTCCCGCGTTTTCGCAGAAACGTGGCTGGCCTGGTTCACCACGCGGGAAACG
GTCTGATAAGAGACACCGGCATACTCTGCGACATCGTATAACGTTACTGGTTTCACATTCACCACCCTGA
ATTGACTCTCTTCCGGGCGCTATCATGCCATACCGCGAAAGGTTTTGCGCCATTCGATGGTGTCCGGGAT
CTCGACGCTCTCCCTTATGCGACTCCTGCATTAGGAAGCAGCCCAGTAGTAGGTTGAGGCCGTTGAGCAC
CGCCGCCGCAAGGAATGGTGCATGCAAGGAGATGGCGCCCAACAGTCCCCCGGCCACGGGGCCTGCCACC
ATACCCACGCCGAAACAAGCGCTCATGAGCCCGAAGTGGCGAGCCCGATCTTCCCCATCGGTGATGTCGG
CGATATAGGCGCCAGCAACCGCACCTGTGGCGCCGGTGATGCCGGCCACGATGCGTCCGGCGTAGAGGAT
CGAGATCGATCTCGATCCCGCGAAATTAATACGACTCACTATAGGGGAATTGTGAGCGGATAACAATTCC
CCTCTAGAAATAATTTTGTTTAACTTTAAGAAGGAGATATACATATGAAAGAAACCGCTGCTGCTAAATT
CGAACGCCAGCACATGGACAGCCCAGATCTGGGTACCCTGGTGCCACGCGGTTCCATGGCGATATCGGAT
CGGGAAGGTGTGAATGACAATGAAGAAGGTTTCTTTTCCGCCCGCGCAATCGTGGGTGGCATCGCTCGCC
TGATCGACTCAATTATCCCGGAACCGCTGGGCGGTGCGCATCGCATTAACGCCGAAGATCCGAATACCTT
TCTGCCGTCTCCGGGCAAAACGAACGTGGACCTGCAGATTCGCGCACTGATCGGCTTCGCTGGTCCGCGT
CTGGCATCCATCCTGGCAAAGGATTCATGGTATGATCTGGACGCTCACTACGACGCGCTGGAAACCCGTT
TTTGGCAGTTCTATCCGCGCACGCATCACCAACCGGTGCGTCTGTGGGGCGAAGCCCTGAAAATTACCAC
GGTTCAAGCGGCCATTGATTATATCAACGGTCATCAGGCATGGATCTACTCCGTGTCAAAAGTGGTTGAA
AGCTCTAGTTATTACGGCAAGGGTACCGCGATTTTTAGCTTCCACGCAATCAAAGCTCCGCAGGCAGAAG
TTCTGACGCCGGGTTATAAGGCCGATGAAGGCTACGACGTCGTGGGTACCGTCCGTATTTATACGGATGT
GCGCTCCAATGCAGCTTCACTGTACGGTTGGGACATCCTGCTGGCAGGTACCGCATGGCCGGGTAAAGCC
GAAGATTTTAACGGTTGGCTGCTGAATCGTCTGTGGCATGAACCGGTCTCGCCGCGTAACAATCCGCTGG
CACTGCGTTTTGTTAGCGGTGATGAATTCGCGAACTGGCTGAATCAGCACCGTGCCTTTATTGAAGTGGG
CCAAAAAGCAATCCTGGTTGAATCCGGTCAGCCGGTCGAATTCGATGAACCGCTGGTTGTCATTGAAGAT
GCGGACAACCTGGAATCAGCTCAGCAAGCGAAGGATATCCAGCTGTGGCAAGTGGTGTTTAGCCGTGATG
AAAGCGGCAATGAACCGCGTACCCTGGTCCTGGTGATTGGCGAAAGCACGCAGCGCATCGGTGAAGATGC
ACATCGTGAAGAACTGGCTCAGCACCAAGAAGGTGTGCTGGATATTATCCAGCGCCAAGGCGGTGCGGAA
GACAACCCGCAGCGTGAACAAAATATTTTTGCCGTTCTGAAAGCACTGGGCGTTGGTGAAGTCAAGCTGA
TTTATACCGCTTCGGATCTGAAAGTGGGTCTGATCGCAGGTTCTGGCGGTGGCAGTCCGCGTGCGGTTGG
TCCGTACGTCGTGACCAAGATTACGTTCAACGCACCGACCGTGCCGGTTGTCAACAATGTTGATGTCAAA
CAGCTGTATAATCCGGTTCAATGGACCAAGGCAAGCACGCCGCTGGGTGTCGGTGGCTTTGGTGCAGCCC
GCACCATTTTCGGCGAAGCAGCTTCCCGTGCGGGCCTGATTGGTTTTTCAAAAGCTGGTATCCTGGCACA
GGTGCCGGCAGGTCGTTACGCACTGGTGGTTGGTTCGGATGTCCTGGCACGTAGCCAGCTGGACTGGCTG
GTGCCGCATCAAGCTAACCTGCGCGCGTCTCTGGAAGCCAACGTGCGTGTTAATGCCATTTCTGCAGGTC
CGATCCGTAGTTTTGCGTCGCTGAGCCTGCGTCTGGTCCTGCAGCTGCGTGTGCTGGATTTTGAAGAAGG
CCGCCTGGAACCGGGTGAACTGTATTACTTCGCGGGCATTGATGAAGCCCGTGGTACCGTGCAGGGTGGC
GGTCTGACCAAAGCGTTCACGGACTTTTTCGCCCGCACCATCCATTATGTGTCTCCGAGTGTTTGGGCTT
GGCGTGCGACGGATCTGGTTCTGGCATTTCTGCCGTTCGAAAAAAGTGGCCACGCTCTGAACAATAAGAA
TCCGTATCTGACCTACGCACGTATTGGCGCTGGTTCTCGCGTTACGGCAGATGACGTCGAACTGATTCAT
TTTCCGTTCAGTGTGGATGCGGTCATCGTGAACGGCGGTGTTCCGCGTTTCTTTGCAACCCTGAAAGACG
AAGCTGAATTTACGGGTGTGGATGACATTCCGGTTCGCCAGATCCTGAATTGGGCGGAAGCCCACCCGCG
TCTCGAGCACCACCACCACCACTGAGATCCGGCTGCTAACAAAGCCCGAAAGGAAGCTGAGTTGGCTGCT
GCCACCGCTGAGCAATAACTAGCATAACCCCTTGGGGCCTCTAAACGGGTCTTGAGGGGTTTTTTGCTGA
AAGGAGGAACTATATCCGGAT
Features (pLannotate 1.2.2; 26 found; start..end, strand, type, name):
     12..467     +  rep_origin     f1 ori (sequence partly withheld): f1 bacteriophage origin of replication; arrow indicates direction of (+) strand synthesis
    494..551     +  promoter       AmpR promoter (fragment): bla
    560..1375    -  CDS            KanR: aminoglycoside phosphotransferase; aph(3')-Ia; confers resistance to kanamycin in bacteria or G418 (Geneticin®) in eukaryotes
   1497..2085    +  rep_origin     ori: high-copy-number ColE1/pMB1/pBR322/pUC origin of replication
   2271..2413    -  misc_feature   bom: basis of mobility region from pBR322
   2515..2706    -  CDS            rop: Rop protein, which maintains plasmids at low copy number; rop
   2723..3103    +  CDS            YPB1_ECOLX: Protein predicted: Swiss-Prot protein existence level 4. From Escherichia coli.
   3175..3466    -  CDS            TcR (fragment): tetracycline efflux protein; tet; confers resistance to tetracycline
   3481..3502    -  protein_bind   CAP binding site: CAP binding activates transcription in the presence of cAMP. E. coli catabolite activator protein
   3515..4597    -  CDS            lacI: lac repressor; lacI; The lac repressor binds to the lac operator to inhibit transcription in E. coli. This inhibition can be relieved by adding lactose or isopropyl-β-D-thiogalactopyranoside (IPTG).
   4598..4675    -  promoter       lacI promoter: lacI
   4683..4962    -  CDS            TcR (fragment): tetracycline efflux protein; tet; confers resistance to tetracycline
   4988..5006    +  promoter       T7 promoter: promoter for bacteriophage T7 RNA polymerase
   5007..5031    +  protein_bind   lac operator: The lac repressor binds to the lac operator to inhibit transcription in E. coli. This inhibition can be relieved by adding lactose or isopropyl-β-D-thiogalactopyranoside (IPTG). lac repressor encoded by lacI
   5046..5068    +  RBS            RBS: efficient ribosome binding site from bacteriophage T7 gene 10 (Olins and Rangwala, 1989)
   5079..5123    +  CDS            S-Tag: affinity and epitope tag derived from pancreatic ribonuclease A
   5376..5492    +  CDS            acpH (fragment): ACPH_ECOLI - Also known as yajB. Experimental evidence at protein level: Swiss-Prot protein existence level 1. Converts holo-ACP to apo-ACP by hydrolytic cleavage of the phosphopantetheine prosthetic group from ACP. From Escherichia coli (strain K12).
   5502..5561    +  CDS            acpP (fragment): ACP_ECOLI - Experimental evidence at protein level: Swiss-Prot protein existence level 1. Carrier of the growing fatty acid chain in fatty acid biosynthesis. From Escherichia coli (strain K12).
   5733..5798    +  CDS            arnD (fragment): ARND_ECOLI - Also known as pmrJ, yfbH. Experimental evidence at protein level: Swiss-Prot protein existence level 1. Catalyzes the deformylation of 4-deoxy-4-formamido-L- arabinose-phosphoundecaprenol to 4-amino-4-deoxy-L-arabinose- phosphoundecaprenol. The modified arabinose is attached to lipid A and is required for resistance to polymyxin and cationic antimicrobial peptides (Probable). From Escherichia coli (strain K12).
   6075..6137    +  CDS            eptC (fragment): EPTC_ECOLI - Also known as cptA, yijP. Experimental evidence at protein level: Swiss-Prot protein existence level 1. Catalyzes the addition of a phosphoethanolamine moiety to the outer membrane lipopolysaccharide core. From Escherichia coli (strain K12).
   6204..6272    +  CDS            eptB (fragment): EPTB_ECOLI - Also known as yhjW. Experimental evidence at protein level: Swiss-Prot protein existence level 1. Catalyzes the addition of a phosphoethanolamine (pEtN) moiety to the outer 3-deoxy-D-manno-octulosonic acid (Kdo) residue of a Kdo(2)-lipid A. Phosphatidylethanolamines with one unsaturated acyl group functions as pEtN donors and the reaction releases diacylglycerol. From Escherichia coli (strain K12).
   6378..6464    +  CDS            fabD (fragment): FABD_ECOLI - Also known as tfpA. Experimental evidence at protein level: Swiss-Prot protein existence level 1. From Escherichia coli (strain K12).
   6780..6833    +  CDS            fabZ (fragment): FABZ_ECOLI - Also known as sefA, yaeA. Experimental evidence at protein level: Swiss-Prot protein existence level 1. Involved in unsaturated fatty acids biosynthesis. Catalyzes the dehydration of short chain beta-hydroxyacyl-ACPs and long chain saturated and unsaturated beta-hydroxyacyl-ACPs. From Escherichia coli (strain K12).
   6885..6968    +  CDS            lpxB (fragment): LPXB_ECOLI - Also known as pgsB. Experimental evidence at protein level: Swiss-Prot protein existence level 1. Condensation of UDP-2,3-diacylglucosamine and 2,3- diacylglucosamine-1-phosphate to form lipid A disaccharide, a precursor of lipid A, a phosphorylated glycolipid that anchors the lipopolysaccharide to the outer membrane of the cell. From Escherichia coli (strain K12).
   7233..7282    +  CDS            SET1 (fragment): solubility-enhancement tag derived from T7 phage gene 10B
   7290..7337    +  terminator     T7 terminator: transcription terminator for bacteriophage T7 RNA polymerase
