[The description below was written by a language model from this plasmid's Addgene catalogue record and pLannotate feature annotations shown in this document.]
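Description:
pET29b_Qcat3 is a bacterial expression plasmid of about 7.4 kb built on the pET29b backbone, carrying a roughly 2 kb synthetic gene called E-coli-pathways-QconCAT3 (Qcat3). It is propagated in E. coli under kanamycin selection (aph(3')-Ia). The annotated backbone includes a ColE1/pMB1-type origin with the bom region and rop gene, plus an f1 origin. The catalogue lists the plasmid as high copy, although rop normally moderates copy number. The listed host is a DE3 lysogen strain, which supplies T7 RNA polymerase.

The insert sits downstream of a T7 promoter followed by a lac operator and the T7 gene 10 ribosome binding site. A plasmid-borne lacI gene provides repressor, so expression is held off until induced with IPTG or lactose, and a T7 terminator closes the unit. An S-Tag coding segment from the vector lies at the start of the reading frame, and the catalogue records a C-terminal 5xHis tag for affinity purification, though the feature table does not annotate it separately.

The feature table detects short fragments of many E. coli K-12 proteins along the insert, including acpH, acpP, fabD, fabZ, lpxB, arnD, eptB and eptC, which act in fatty acid, lipid A and lipopolysaccharide modification pathways. This pattern fits a QconCAT design, in which signature peptides from many target proteins are concatenated into one artificial polypeptide. Such proteins are usually expressed, purified and digested to release peptide standards for mass spectrometry. The associated publication describes a targeted proteomics toolkit for high-throughput absolute quantification of E. coli proteins. The short TcR, AmpR promoter and SET1 fragments appear to be backbone remnants or incidental annotation matches rather than functional parts.
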