Addgene plasmid #45131: pET29b_Qcat3
Depositing lab: Christopher Petzold. Depositing organization: Lawrence Berkeley National Laboratory. Publication: A targeted proteomics toolkit for High-throughput absolute quantification of Escherichia coli proteins. Batth TS, Singh P, Ramakrishnan VR, Sousa MM, Chan LJ, Tran HM, Luning EG, Pan EH, Vuu KM, Keasling JD, Adams PD, Petzold CJ. Metab Eng. 2014 Sep 6. pii: S1096-7176(14)00114-1. doi: 10.1016/j.ymben.2014.08.004. PubMed 25205128.
Backbone
  Vector backbone: pET29b
  Backbone manufacturer: Genscript
  Backbone size w/o insert (bp): 5330
  Total vector size (bp): 7365
  Vector type: Bacterial Expression
Growth in bacteria
  Bacterial resistance: Kanamycin, 50 μg/mL
  Growth temperature: 37°C
  Growth strain: BLR DE3
  Copy number: High Copy
Gene/Insert
  Gene/Insert name: E-coli-pathways-QconCAT3 (alt name: Qcat3)
  Species: Synthetic
  Insert size (bp): 2035
  Promoter: T7
  Tag / fusion protein: 5XHis (C terminal on insert)
  Cloning method: Restriction Enzyme; 5′ cloning site BamHI (destroyed during cloning); 3′ cloning site XhoI (not destroyed)
  Sequencing primers: 5′ GATCCCGCGAAATTAATACGACTCACTA; 3′ GGTGGTGGTGGTGCTCGA
Terms and licenses: Academic/Nonprofit Terms; Industry Terms: Not Available to Industry
Depositor comments: Synthesized by Genscript
How to cite: pET29b_Qcat3 was a gift from Christopher Petzold (Addgene plasmid # 45131 ; http://n2t.net/addgene:45131 ; RRID:Addgene_45131)
