>Addgene plasmid #45131 | pET29b_Qcat3 | addgene partial sequence | sequence record 76080 | pBRrevBam 5'-GGTGATGTCGGCGATATAGG-3'
TGCCGGCCACGATGCGTCCGGCGTAGAGGATCGAGATCGATCTCGATCCCGCGAAATTAATACGACTCAC
TATAGGGGAATTGTGAGCGGATAACAATTCCCCTCTAGAAATAATTTTGTTTAACTTTAAGAAGGAGATA
TACATATGAAAGAAACCGCTGCTGCTAAATTCGAACGCCAGCACATGGACAGCCCAGATCTGGGTACCCT
GGTGCCACGCGGTTCCATGGCGATATCGGATCGGGAAGGTGTGAATGACAATGAAGAAGGTTTCTTTTCC
GCCCGCGCAATCGTGGGTGGCATCGCTCGCCTGATCGACTCAATTATCCCGGAACCGCTGGGCGGTGCGC
ATCGCATTAACGCCGAAGATCCGAATACCTTTCTGCCGTCTCCGGGCAAAACGAACGTGGACCTGCAGAT
TCGCGCACTGATCGGCTTCGCTGGTCCGCGTCTGGCATCCATCCTGGCAAAGGATTCATGGTATGATCTG
GACGCTCACTACGACGCGCTGGAAACCCGTTTTTGGCAGTTCTATCCGCGCACGCATCACCAACCGGTGC
GTCTGTGGGGCGAAGCCCTGAAAATTACCACGGTTCAAGCGGCCATTGATTATATCAACGGTCATCAGGC
ATGGATCTACTCCGTGTCAAAAGTGGTTGAAAGCTCTAGTTATTACGGCAAGGGTACCGCGATTTTTAGC
TTCCACGCAATCAAAGCTCCGCAGGCAGAAGTTCTGACGCCGGGTTATAAGGCCGATGAAGGCTACGACG
TCGTGGGTACCGTCCGTATTTATACGGATGTGCGCTCCAATGCAGCTTCACTGTACGGTTGGGACATCCT
GCTGGCAGGTACCGCATGGCCGGGTAAAGCCGAAGATTTTAACGGTTGGCTGCTGAATCGTCTGTGGCAT
GAACCGGTCTCGCCGCGTAACAATCCGCTGGCACTGCGTTTTG
