>Addgene plasmid #45131 | pET29b_Qcat3 | addgene partial sequence | sequence record 76112 | T7term 5'-GCTAGTTATTGCTCAGCGG-3'
TTCGGGCTTTGTTAGCAGCCGGATCTCAGTGGTGGTGGTGGTGCTCGAGACGCGGGTGGGCTTCCGCCCA
ATTCAGGATCTGGCGAACCGGAATGTCATCCACACCCGTAAATTCAGCTTCGTCTTTCAGGGTTGCAAAG
AAACGCGGAACACCGCCGTTCACGATGACCGCATCCACACTGAACGGAAAATGAATCAGTTCGACGTCAT
CTGCCGTAACGCGAGAACCAGCGCCAATACGTGCGTAGGTCAGATACGGATTCTTATTGTTCAGAGCGTG
GCCACTTTTTTCGAACGGCAGAAATGCCAGAACCAGATCCGTCGCACGCCAAGCCCAAACACTCGGAGAC
ACATAATGGATGGTGCGGGCGAAAAAGTCCGTGAACGCTTTGGTCAGACCGCCACCCTGCACGGTACCAC
GGGCTTCATCAATGCCCGCGAAGTAATACAGTTCACCCGGTTCCAGGCGGCCTTCTTCAAAATCCAGCAC
ACGCAGCTGCAGGACCAGACGCAGGCTCAGCGACGCAAAACTACGGATCGGACCTGCAGAAATGGCATTA
ACACGCACGTTGGCTTCCAGAGACGCGCGCAGGTTAGCTTGATGCGGCACCAGCCAGTCCAGCTGGCTAC
GTGCCAGGACATCCGAACCAACCACCAGTGCGTAACGACCTGCCGGCACCTGTGCCAGGATACCAGCTTT
TGAAAAACCAATCAGGCCCGCACGGGAAGCTGCTTCGCCGAAAATGGTGCGGGCTGCACCAAAGCCACCG
ACACCCAGCGGCGTGCTTGCCTTGGTCCATTGAACCGGATTATACAGCTGTTTGACATCAACATTGTTGA
CAACCGGCACGGTCGGTGCGTTGAACGTAATCTTGGTCACGACGTACGGACCAACCGCACGC
